Addgene plasmid #19314: Flag pLJM1 RagB 54L
Depositing lab: David Sabatini. Depositing organization: Whitehead Institute for Biomedical Research. Publication: The Rag GTPases bind raptor and mediate amino acid signaling to mTORC1. Sancak Y, Peterson TR, Shaul YD, Lindquist RA, Thoreen CC, Bar-Peled L, Sabatini DM. Science. 2008 Jun 13. 320(5882):1496-501. 10.1126/science.1157535 PubMed 18497260.
Backbone
  Vector backbone: pLJM1
  Backbone size w/o insert (bp): 7400
  Vector type: Mammalian Expression, Lentiviral
  Selectable markers: Puromycin
Growth in bacteria
  Bacterial resistance: Ampicillin, 100 μg/mL
  Growth temperature: 37°C
  Growth strain: Stbl3
  Growth instructions: Grow in Exel10Gold or Stbl2 cells
  Copy number: High Copy
Gene/Insert
  Gene/Insert name: Ras-related GTP binding B (alt name: RRAGB)
  Species: H. sapiens (human)
  Insert size (bp): 1040
  Mutation: T54L
  Entrez Gene: RRAGB (a.k.a. RAGB, bA465E19.1)
  Tag / fusion protein: Flag (N terminal on insert)
  Cloning method: Restriction Enzyme; 5′ cloning site SalI (not destroyed); 3′ cloning site EcoRV (not destroyed)
  Sequencing primers: 5′ CMV-F
Terms and licenses: Academic/Nonprofit Terms; Industry Terms: Not Available to Industry
Depositor comments: pLJM1 is based on pLKO.1. pLJM1 was cut with AgeI and EcoRI and a Flag tag was cloned in. The cDNA was cloned into Flag-pLJM1 with SalI and EcoRV. The sequence across the MCS includes AgeI-Flag-SalI-gene-EcoRV-EcoRI Note from the depositor: This plasmid does not express well. This is because it is a dominant negative and therefore inhibits the mTORC1 pathway and thus cells.
How to cite: Flag pLJM1 RagB 54L was a gift from David Sabatini (Addgene plasmid # 19314 ; http://n2t.net/addgene:19314 ; RRID:Addgene_19314)
