[The description below was written by a language model from this plasmid's Addgene catalogue record and the feature table of its GenBank file.]
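Description:
Flag pLJM1 RagB 54L is a lentiviral mammalian expression plasmid built on pLJM1, a derivative of pLKO.1, and carries a human RRAGB (Ras-related GTP binding B, RagB) cDNA with a T54L substitution. It is maintained in E. coli through a high-copy ColE1/pUC-type origin and an ampicillin resistance gene (beta-lactamase). The backbone also retains an f1 origin, an SV40 origin and poly(A) signal, and lac/T7/T3 elements. The recommended recombination-deficient host strains reflect the repeated LTR sequences typical of lentiviral vectors.

The viral transfer cassette has an RSV promoter driving a truncated HIV-1 5' LTR, followed by the Psi packaging signal and the Rev response element. It also contains a cPPT/CTS element and ends in a self-inactivating (Delta-U3) 3' LTR, so integrated proviruses lack LTR promoter activity. Within it, the CMV immediate-early promoter drives the insert, which carries an N-terminal FLAG epitope. The depositor describes the cloning region as AgeI-Flag-SalI-gene-EcoRV-EcoRI. The RagB coding sequence itself is not annotated in the feature table, but the unannotated stretch between FLAG and the cPPT/CTS is about the right length for the roughly 1 kb insert. A separate human PGK promoter drives puromycin N-acetyltransferase, allowing selection of transduced or transfected cells.

According to the depositor, the T54L mutant acts as a dominant negative that inhibits the mTORC1 pathway, and it therefore expresses poorly because it impairs the cells carrying it. The associated work concerns Rag GTPase binding to raptor and amino acid signalling to mTORC1, so the construct suits stable or transient expression of a FLAG-tagged inhibitory RagB for studying that pathway.
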