LOCUS       Exported 8431 bp ds-DNA circular SYN 12-MAY-2021
DEFINITION  synthetic circular DNA
ACCESSION   .
VERSION     .
KEYWORDS    Flag pLJM1 RagB 54L
SOURCE      synthetic DNA construct
  ORGANISM  synthetic DNA construct
REFERENCE   1 (bases 1 to 8431)
  AUTHORS   Sancak Y, Peterson TR, Shaul YD, Lindquist RA, Thoreen CC, Bar-Peled
            L, Sabatini DM
  TITLE     The Rag GTPases bind raptor and mediate amino acid signaling to
            mTORC1.
  JOURNAL   Science. 2008 Jun 13. 320(5882):1496-501.
  PUBMED    18497260
REFERENCE   2 (bases 1 to 8431)
  AUTHORS   .
  TITLE     Direct Submission
  JOURNAL   Exported May 12, 2021 from SnapGene Server 1.1.58
            http://www.snapgene.com
FEATURES             Location/Qualifiers
     source          1..8431
                     /organism="synthetic DNA construct"
                     /mol_type="other DNA"
     promoter        1..204
                     /label=CMV promoter
                     /note="human cytomegalovirus (CMV) immediate early
                     promoter"
     primer_bind     155..175
                     /label=CMV-F
                     /note="Human CMV immediate early promoter, forward primer"
     CDS             245..268
                     /codon_start=1
                     /product="FLAG(R) epitope tag, followed by an enterokinase
                     cleavage site"
                     /label=FLAG
                     /translation="DYKDDDDK"
     misc_feature    1384..1501
                     /label=cPPT/CTS
                     /note="central polypurine tract and central termination
                     sequence of HIV-1"
     promoter        1550..2060
                     /label=hPGK promoter
                     /note="human phosphoglycerate kinase 1 promoter"
     primer_bind     1979..1997
                     /label=hPGK-F
                     /note="Human PGK promoter, forward primer"
     CDS             2082..2681
                     /codon_start=1
                     /gene="pac from Streptomyces alboniger"
                     /product="puromycin N-acetyltransferase"
                     /label=PuroR
                     /note="confers resistance to puromycin"
                     /translation="MTEYKPTVRLATRDDVPRAVRTLAAAFADYPATRHTVDPDRHIER
                     VTELQELFLTRVGLDIGKVWVADDGAAVAVWTTPESVEAGAVFAEIGPRMAELSGSRLA
                     AQQQMEGLLAPHRPKEPAWFLATVGVSPDHQGKGLGSAVVLPGVEAAERAGVPAFLETS
                     APRNLPFYERLGFTVTADVEVPEGPRTWCMTRKPGA"
     primer_bind     complement(2082..2101)
                     /label=Puro-R
                     /note="Puromycin resistance gene, reverse primer. Also
                     called puro-variant-R"
     primer_bind     2578..2598
                     /label=Puro-F
                     /note="Puromycin resistance gene, forward primer"
     LTR             2809..3042
                     /label=3' LTR (Delta-U3)
                     /note="self-inactivating 3' long terminal repeat (LTR) from
                     HIV-1"
     polyA_signal    3114..3235
                     /label=SV40 poly(A) signal
                     /note="SV40 polyadenylation signal"
     primer_bind     complement(3151..3170)
                     /label=SV40pA-R
                     /note="SV40 polyA, reverse primer"
     primer_bind     3205..3224
                     /label=EBV-rev
                     /note="SV40 polyA terminator, reverse primer"
     rep_origin      3275..3410
                     /label=SV40 ori
                     /note="SV40 origin of replication"
     primer_bind     3337..3356
                     /label=SV40pro-F
                     /note="SV40 promoter/origin, forward primer"
     primer_bind     complement(3430..3449)
                     /label=T7
                     /note="T7 promoter, forward primer"
     promoter        complement(3431..3449)
                     /label=T7 promoter
                     /note="promoter for bacteriophage T7 RNA polymerase"
     primer_bind     complement(3459..3476)
                     /label=M13 Forward
                     /note="In lacZ gene. Also called M13-F20 or M13 (-21)
                     Forward"
     primer_bind     complement(3459..3475)
                     /label=M13 fwd
                     /note="common sequencing primer, one of multiple similar
                     variants"
     primer_bind     complement(3468..3490)
                     /label=M13/pUC Forward
                     /note="In lacZ gene"
     rep_origin      3617..4072
                     /direction=RIGHT
                     /label=f1 ori
                     /note="f1 bacteriophage origin of replication; arrow
                     indicates direction of (+) strand synthesis"
     primer_bind     complement(3704..3723)
                     /label=F1ori-R
                     /note="F1 origin, reverse primer"
     primer_bind     3914..3935
                     /label=F1ori-F
                     /note="F1 origin, forward primer"
     promoter        4098..4202
                     /gene="bla"
                     /label=AmpR promoter
     CDS             4203..5063
                     /codon_start=1
                     /gene="bla"
                     /product="beta-lactamase"
                     /label=AmpR
                     /note="confers resistance to ampicillin, carbenicillin, and
                     related antibiotics"
                     /translation="MSIQHFRVALIPFFAAFCLPVFAHPETLVKVKDAEDQLGARVGYI
                     ELDLNSGKILESFRPEERFPMMSTFKVLLCGAVLSRIDAGQEQLGRRIHYSQNDLVEYS
                     PVTEKHLTDGMTVRELCSAAITMSDNTAANLLLTTIGGPKELTAFLHNMGDHVTRLDRW
                     EPELNEAIPNDERDTTMPVAMATTLRKLLTGELLTLASRQQLIDWMEADKVAGPLLRSA
                     LPAGWFIADKSGAGERGSRGIIAALGPDGKPSRIVVIYTTGSQATMDERNRQIAEIGAS
                     LIKHW"
     primer_bind     complement(4421..4440)
                     /label=Amp-R
                     /note="Ampicillin resistance gene, reverse primer"
     rep_origin      5234..5822
                     /direction=RIGHT
                     /label=ori
                     /note="high-copy-number ColE1/pMB1/pBR322/pUC origin of
                     replication"
     primer_bind     5723..5742
                     /label=pBR322ori-F
                     /note="pBR322 origin, forward primer"
     primer_bind     5976..5993
                     /label=L4440
                     /note="L4440 vector, forward primer"
     protein_bind    6110..6131
                     /label=CAP binding site
                     /bound_moiety="E. coli catabolite activator protein"
                     /note="CAP binding activates transcription in the presence
                     of cAMP."
     promoter        6146..6176
                     /label=lac promoter
                     /note="promoter for the E. coli lac operon"
     protein_bind    6184..6200
                     /label=lac operator
                     /bound_moiety="lac repressor encoded by lacI"
                     /note="The lac repressor binds to the lac operator to
                     inhibit transcription in E. coli. This inhibition can be
                     relieved by adding lactose or
                     isopropyl-beta-D-thiogalactopyranoside (IPTG)."
     primer_bind     6189..6211
                     /label=M13/pUC Reverse
                     /note="In lacZ gene"
     primer_bind     6208..6224
                     /label=M13 rev
                     /note="common sequencing primer, one of multiple similar
                     variants"
     primer_bind     6208..6224
                     /label=M13 Reverse
                     /note="In lacZ gene. Also called M13-rev"
     primer_bind     6243..6263
                     /label=T3
                     /note="T3 promoter, forward primer"
     promoter        6245..6263
                     /label=T3 promoter
                     /note="promoter for bacteriophage T3 RNA polymerase"
     promoter        6291..6517
                     /label=RSV promoter
                     /note="Rous sarcoma virus enhancer/promoter"
     LTR             6518..6698
                     /label=5' LTR (truncated)
                     /note="truncated 5' long terminal repeat (LTR) from HIV-1"
     misc_feature    6745..6870
                     /label=HIV-1 Psi
                     /note="packaging signal of human immunodeficiency virus
                     type 1"
     misc_feature    7363..7596
                     /label=RRE
                     /note="The Rev response element (RRE) of HIV-1 allows for
                     Rev-dependent mRNA export from the nucleus to the
                     cytoplasm."
     CDS             7781..7825
                     /codon_start=1
                     /product="antigenic peptide corresponding to amino acids
                     655 to 669 of the HIV envelope protein gp41 (Lutje Hulsik
                     et al., 2013)"
                     /label=gp41 peptide
                     /note="recognized by the 2H10 single-chain llama nanobody"
                     /translation="KNEQELLELDKWASL"
     primer_bind     8123..8143
                     /label=hU6-F
                     /note="Human U6 promoter, forward primer"
ORIGIN
        1 gtgatgcggt tttggcagta catcaatggg cgtggatagc ggtttgactc acggggattt
       61 ccaagtctcc accccattga cgtcaatggg agtttgtttt ggcaccaaaa tcaacgggac
      121 tttccaaaat gtcgtaacaa ctccgcccca ttgacgcaaa tgggcggtag gcgtgtacgg
      181 tgggaggtct atataagcag agctggttta gtgaaccgtc agatccgcta gcgctaccgg
      241 tatggactac aaggatgacg atgacaaggg tggtggtggt ggtgcgtcga cgatggaaga
      301 atctgactct gagaaaacga cggagaaaga aaatctgggg ccgagaatgg atccaccact
      361 aggggaaccg gaaggatcgc ttgggtgggt gctaccaaat acagccatga agaaaaaggt
      421 gctgttgatg ggtaaaagtg ggtctggtaa gctcagcatg aggtctatta tctttgcaaa
      481 ttatattgcc agagacacac gtcgccttgg cgcaacaatt gatgtagaac attctcatgt
      541 tcgatttctg ggaaacctgg tattgaacct gtgggattgt ggtgggcaag acaccttcat
      601 ggaaaattat ttcactagcc aacgggacaa catcttccga aatgtggagg ttctgattta
      661 tgtctttgat gtggagagcc gcgaactgga aaaggacatg cactattacc aatcatgcct
      721 ggaggccatt ctgcagaatt ctccagatgc caaaatattt tgcttggtac acaaaatgga
      781 tctggtacag gaggatcaac gggacctgat ttttaaagag cgagaagaag atttgaggcg
      841 tttgtctcgc ccattggaat gttcttgttt ccgaacatct atctgggatg aaaccctcta
      901 taaggcttgg tccagcatag tttatcagct gattcccaat gttcagcagc tggaaatgaa
      961 cctaaggaat tttgctgaaa ttatcgaagc tgatgaagta cttctttttg agagagctac
     1021 ttttctggta atttctcact atcagtgtaa agagcagcgt gatgcccata gatttgagaa
     1081 aataagcaac attattaagc agttcaagct gagctgcagc aagctggctg cctctttcca
     1141 gagtatggaa gtcaggaact ctaacttcgc tgctttcatt gacatcttta catccaacac
     1201 ttatgtgatg gttgtgatgt ctgatccgtc cattccttct gcagctactc tgatcaacat
     1261 ccgcaatgcc aggaaacact ttgaaaagct ggaaagagtg gatggaccaa agcagtgtct
     1321 tctcatgcgc taagatatct tcgaattctc gacctcgaga caaatggcag tattcatcca
     1381 caattttaaa agaaaagggg ggattggggg gtacagtgca ggggaaagaa tagtagacat
     1441 aatagcaaca gacatacaaa ctaaagaatt acaaaaacaa attacaaaaa ttcaaaattt
     1501 tcgggtttat tacagggaca gcagagatcc actttggccg cggctcgagg gggttggggt
     1561 tgcgcctttt ccaaggcagc cctgggtttg cgcagggacg cggctgctct gggcgtggtt
     1621 ccgggaaacg cagcggcgcc gaccctgggt ctcgcacatt cttcacgtcc gttcgcagcg
     1681 tcacccggat cttcgccgct acccttgtgg gccccccggc gacgcttcct gctccgcccc
     1741 taagtcggga aggttccttg cggttcgcgg cgtgccggac gtgacaaacg gaagccgcac
     1801 gtctcactag taccctcgca gacggacagc gccagggagc aatggcagcg cgccgaccgc
     1861 gatgggctgt ggccaatagc ggctgctcag cagggcgcgc cgagagcagc ggccgggaag
     1921 gggcggtgcg ggaggcgggg tgtggggcgg tagtgtgggc cctgttcctg cccgcgcggt
     1981 gttccgcatt ctgcaagcct ccggagcgca cgtcggcagt cggctccctc gttgaccgaa
     2041 tcaccgacct ctctccccag ggggatccac cggagcttac catgaccgag tacaagccca
     2101 cggtgcgcct cgccacccgc gacgacgtcc ccagggccgt acgcaccctc gccgccgcgt
     2161 tcgccgacta ccccgccacg cgccacaccg tcgatccgga ccgccacatc gagcgggtca
     2221 ccgagctgca agaactcttc ctcacgcgcg tcgggctcga catcggcaag gtgtgggtcg
     2281 cggacgacgg cgccgcggtg gcggtctgga ccacgccgga gagcgtcgaa gcgggggcgg
     2341 tgttcgccga gatcggcccg cgcatggccg agttgagcgg ttcccggctg gccgcgcagc
     2401 aacagatgga aggcctcctg gcgccgcacc ggcccaagga gcccgcgtgg ttcctggcca
     2461 ccgtcggcgt ctcgcccgac caccagggca agggtctggg cagcgccgtc gtgctccccg
     2521 gagtggaggc ggccgagcgc gccggggtgc ccgccttcct ggagacctcc gcgccccgca
     2581 acctcccctt ctacgagcgg ctcggcttca ccgtcaccgc cgacgtcgag gtgcccgaag
     2641 gaccgcgcac ctggtgcatg acccgcaagc ccggtgcctg acgcccgccc cacgacccgc
     2701 agcgcccgac cgaaaggagc gcacgacccc atgcatcggt acctttaaga ccaatgactt
     2761 acaaggcagc tgtagatctt agccactttt taaaagaaaa ggggggactg gaagggctaa
     2821 ttcactccca acgaagacaa gatctgcttt ttgcttgtac tgggtctctc tggttagacc
     2881 agatctgagc ctgggagctc tctggctaac tagggaaccc actgcttaag cctcaataaa
     2941 gcttgccttg agtgcttcaa gtagtgtgtg cccgtctgtt gtgtgactct ggtaactaga
     3001 gatccctcag acccttttag tcagtgtgga aaatctctag cagtagtagt tcatgtcatc
     3061 ttattattca gtatttataa cttgcaaaga aatgaatatc agagagtgag aggaacttgt
     3121 ttattgcagc ttataatggt tacaaataaa gcaatagcat cacaaatttc acaaataaag
     3181 catttttttc actgcattct agttgtggtt tgtccaaact catcaatgta tcttatcatg
     3241 tctggctcta gctatcccgc ccctaactcc gcccatcccg cccctaactc cgcccagttc
     3301 cgcccattct ccgccccatg gctgactaat tttttttatt tatgcagagg ccgaggccgc
     3361 ctcggcctct gagctattcc agaagtagtg aggaggcttt tttggaggcc tagggacgta
     3421 cccaattcgc cctatagtga gtcgtattac gcgcgctcac tggccgtcgt tttacaacgt
     3481 cgtgactggg aaaaccctgg cgttacccaa cttaatcgcc ttgcagcaca tccccctttc
     3541 gccagctggc gtaatagcga agaggcccgc accgatcgcc cttcccaaca gttgcgcagc
     3601 ctgaatggcg aatgggnnnn nnnnnnnnnn nnnnnnnnnn nnnnnnnnnn nnnnnnnnnn
     3661 nnnnnnnnnn nnnnnnnnnn nnnnnnnnnn nnnnnnnnnn nnnnnnnnnn nnnnnnnnnn
     3721 nnnnnnnnnn nnnnnnnnnn cnnnnnnnnn nnnnnnnnnn nnnnnnnnnn nnnnnnnnnn
     3781 nnnnnnnnnn nnnnnnnnnn nnnnnnnnnn nnnnnnnnnn nnnnnnnnnn nnannnnnnn
     3841 nnnnnnnnnn nnnnnnnnnn nnnnnnnnnn nnnnnnnnnn nncctttgac gttggagtcc
     3901 acgttcttta atagtggact cttgttccaa actggaacaa cactcaaccc tatctcggtc
     3961 tattcttttg atttataagg gattttgccg atttcggcct attggttaaa aaatgagctg
     4021 atttaacaaa aatttaacgc gaattttaac aaaatattaa cgcttacaat ttaggtggca
     4081 cttttcgggg aaatgtgcgc ggaaccccta tttgtttatt tttctaaata cattcaaata
     4141 tgtatccgct catgagacaa taaccctgat aaatgcttca ataatattga aaaaggaaga
     4201 gtatgagtat tcaacatttc cgtgtcgccc ttattccctt ttttgcggca ttttgccttc
     4261 ctgtttttgc tcacccagaa acgctggtga aagtaaaaga tgctgaagat cagttgggtg
     4321 cacgagtggg ttacatcgaa ctggatctca acagcggtaa gatccttgag agttttcgcc
     4381 ccgaagaacg ttttccaatg atgagcactt ttaaagttct gctatgtggc gcggtattat
     4441 cccgtattga cgccgggcaa gagcaactcg gtcgccgcat acactattct cagaatgact
     4501 tggttgagta ctcaccagtc acagaaaagc atcttacgga tggcatgaca gtaagagaat
     4561 tatgcagtgc tgccataacc atgagtgata acactgcggc caacttactt ctgacaacga
     4621 tcggaggacc gaaggagcta accgcttttt tgcacaacat gggggatcat gtaactcgcc
     4681 ttgatcgttg ggaaccggag ctgaatgaag ccataccaaa cgacgagcgt gacaccacga
     4741 tgcctgtagc aatggcaaca acgttgcgca aactattaac tggcgaacta cttactctag
     4801 cttcccggca acaattaata gactggatgg aggcggataa agttgcagga ccacttctgc
     4861 gctcggccct tccggctggc tggtttattg ctgataaatc tggagccggt gagcgtgggt
     4921 ctcgcggtat cattgcagca ctggggccag atggtaagcc ctcccgtatc gtagttatct
     4981 acacgacggg gagtcaggca actatggatg aacgaaatag acagatcgct gagataggtg
     5041 cctcactgat taagcattgg taactgtcag accaagttta ctcatatata ctttagattg
     5101 atttaaaact tcatttttaa tttaaaagga tctaggtgaa gatccttttt gataatctca
     5161 tgaccaaaat cccttaacgt gagttttcgt tccactgagc gtcagacccc gtagaaaaga
     5221 tcaaaggatc ttcttgagat cctttttttc tgcgcgtaat ctgctgcttg caaacaaaaa
     5281 aaccaccgct accagcggtg gtttgtttgc cggatcaaga gctaccaact ctttttccga
     5341 aggtaactgg cttcagcaga gcgcagatac caaatactgt tcttctagtg tagccgtagt
     5401 taggccacca cttcaagaac tctgtagcac cgcctacata cctcgctctg ctaatcctgt
     5461 taccagtggc tgctgccagt ggcgataagt cgtgtcttac cgggttggac tcaagacgat
     5521 agttaccgga taaggcgcag cggtcgggct gaacgggggg ttcgtgcaca cagcccagct
     5581 tggagcgaac gacctacacc gaactgagat acctacagcg tgagctatga gaaagcgcca
     5641 cgcttcccga agggagaaag gcggacaggt atccggtaag cggcagggtc ggaacaggag
     5701 agcgcacgag ggagcttcca gggggaaacg cctggtatct ttatagtcct gtcgggtttc
     5761 gccacctctg acttgagcgt cgatttttgt gatgctcgtc aggggggcgg agcctatgga
     5821 aaaacgccag caacgcggcc tttttacggt tcctggcctt ttgctggcct tttgctcaca
     5881 tgttctttcc tgcgttatcc cctgattctg tggataaccg tattaccgcc tttgagtgag
     5941 ctgataccgc tcgccgcagc cgaacgaccg agcgcagcga gtcagtgagc gaggaagcgg
     6001 aagagcgccc aatacgcaaa ccgcctctcc ccgcgcgttg gccgattcat taatgcagct
     6061 ggcacgacag gtttcccgac tggaaagcgg gcagtgagcg caacgcaatt aatgtgagtt
     6121 agctcactca ttaggcaccc caggctttac actttatgct tccggctcgt atgttgtgtg
     6181 gaattgtgag cggataacaa tttcacacag gaaacagcta tgaccatgat tacgccaagc
     6241 gcgcaattaa ccctcactaa agggaacaaa agctggagct gcaagcttaa tgtagtctta
     6301 tgcaatactc ttgtagtctt gcaacatggt aacgatgagt tagcaacatg ccttacaagg
     6361 agagaaaaag caccgtgcat gccgattggt ggaagtaagg tggtacgatc gtgccttatt
     6421 aggaaggcaa cagacgggtc tgacatggat tggacgaacc actgaattgc cgcattgcag
     6481 agatattgta tttaagtgcc tagctcgata cataaacggg tctctctggt tagaccagat
     6541 ctgagcctgg gagctctctg gctaactagg gaacccactg cttaagcctc aataaagctt
     6601 gccttgagtg cttcaagtag tgtgtgcccg tctgttgtgt gactctggta actagagatc
     6661 cctcagaccc ttttagtcag tgtggaaaat ctctagcagt ggcgcccgaa cagggacttg
     6721 aaagcgaaag ggaaaccaga ggagctctct cgacgcagga ctcggcttgc tgaagcgcgc
     6781 acggcaagag gcgaggggcg gcgactggtg agtacgccaa aaattttgac tagcggaggc
     6841 tagaaggaga gagatgggtg cgagagcgtc agtattaagc gggggagaat tagatcgcga
     6901 tgggaaaaaa ttcggttaag gccaggggga aagaaaaaat ataaattaaa acatatagta
     6961 tgggcaagca gggagctaga acgattcgca gttaatcctg gcctgttaga aacatcagaa
     7021 ggctgtagac aaatactggg acagctacaa ccatcccttc agacaggatc agaagaactt
     7081 agatcattat ataatacagt agcaaccctc tattgtgtgc atcaaaggat agagataaaa
     7141 gacaccaagg aagctttaga caagatagag gaagagcaaa acaaaagtaa gaccaccgca
     7201 cagcaagcgg ccgctgatct tcagacctgg aggaggagat atgagggaca attggagaag
     7261 tgaattatat aaatataaag tagtaaaaat tgaaccatta ggagtagcac ccaccaaggc
     7321 aaagagaaga gtggtgcaga gagaaaaaag agcagtggga ataggagctt tgttccttgg
     7381 gttcttggga gcagcaggaa gcactatggg cgcagcgtca atgacgctga cggtacaggc
     7441 cagacaatta ttgtctggta tagtgcagca gcagaacaat ttgctgaggg ctattgaggc
     7501 gcaacagcat ctgttgcaac tcacagtctg gggcatcaag cagctccagg caagaatcct
     7561 ggctgtggaa agatacctaa aggatcaaca gctcctgggg atttggggtt gctctggaaa
     7621 actcatttgc accactgctg tgccttggaa tgctagttgg agtaataaat ctctggaaca
     7681 gatttggaat cacacgacct ggatggagtg ggacagagaa attaacaatt acacaagctt
     7741 aatacactcc ttaattgaag aatcgcaaaa ccagcaagaa aagaatgaac aagaattatt
     7801 ggaattagat aaatgggcaa gtttgtggaa ttggtttaac ataacaaatt ggctgtggta
     7861 tataaaatta ttcataatga tagtaggagg cttggtaggt ttaagaatag tttttgctgt
     7921 actttctata gtgaatagag ttaggcaggg atattcacca ttatcgtttc agacccacct
     7981 cccaaccccg aggggacccg acaggcccga aggaatagaa gaagaaggtg gagagagaga
     8041 cagagacaga tccattcgat tagtgaacgg atctcgacgg tatcgatcac gagactagcc
     8101 tcgagcggcc gcccccttca ccgagggcct atttcccatg attccttcat atttgcatat
     8161 acgatacaag gctgttagag agataattgg aattaatttg actgtaaaca caaagatatt
     8221 agtacaaaat acgtgacgta gaaagtaata atttcttggg tagtttgcag ttttaaaatt
     8281 atgttttaaa atggactatc atatgccaag tacgccccct attgacgtca atgacggtaa
     8341 atggcccgcc tggcattatg cccagtacat gaccttatgg gactttccta cttggcagta
     8401 catctacgta ttagtcatcg ctattaccat g
//
