>Addgene plasmid #19314 | Flag pLJM1 RagB 54L | depositor partial sequence | sequence record 8976 | Author sequence
TGTACGGTGGGAGGTCTATATAAGCAGAGCTGGTTTAGTGAACCGTCAGATCCGCTAGCGCTACCGGTAT
GGACTACAAGGATGACGATGACAAGGGTGGTGGTGGTGGTGCGTCGACGATGGAAGAATCTGACTCTGAG
AAAACGACGGAGAAAGAAAATCTGGGGCCGAGAATGGATCCACCACTAGGGGAACCGGAAGGATCGCTTG
GGTGGGTGCTACCAAATACAGCCATGAAGAAAAAGGTGCTGTTGATGGGTAAAAGTGGGTCTGGTAAGCT
CAGCATGAGGTCTATTATCTTTGCAAATTATATTGCCAGAGACACACGTCGCCTTGGCGCAACAATTGAT
GTAGAACATTCTCATGTTCGATTTCTGGGAAACCTGGTATTGAACCTGTGGGATTGTGGTGGGCAAGACA
CCTTCATGGAAAATTATTTCACTAGCCAACGGGACAACATCTTCCGAAATGTGGAGGTTCTGATTTATGT
CTTTGATGTGGAGAGCCGCGAACTGGAAAAGGACATGCACTATTACCAATCATGCCTGGAGGCCATTCTG
CAGAATTCTCCAGATGCCAAAATATTTTGCTTGGTACACAAAATGGATCTGGTACAGGAGGATCAACGGG
ACCTGATTTTTAAAGAGCGAGAAGAAGATTTGAGGCGTTTGTCTCGCCCATTGGAATGTTCTTGTTTCCG
AACATCTATCTGGGATGAAACCCTCTATAAGGCTTG
