>Addgene plasmid #19314 | Flag pLJM1 RagB 54L | addgene partial sequence | sequence record 25056 | New 19314 with CMV-F
GAGCTGGTTTAGTGAACCGTCAGATCCGCTAGCGCTACCGGTATGGACTACAAGGATGACGATGACAAGG
GTGGTGGTGGTGGTGCGTCGACGATGGAAGAATCTGACTCTGAGAAAACGACGGAGAAAGAAAATCTGGG
GCCGAGAATGGATCCACCACTAGGGGAACCGGAAGGATCGCTTGGGTGGGTGCTACCAAATACAGCCATG
AAGAAAAAGGTGCTGTTGATGGGTAAAAGTGGGTCTGGTAAGCTCAGCATGAGGTCTATTATCTTTGCAA
ATTATATTGCCAGAGACACACGTCGCCTTGGCGCAACAATTGATGTAGAACATTCTCATGTTCGATTTCT
GGGAAACCTGGTATTGAACCTGTGGGATTGTGGTGGGCAAGACACCTTCATGGAAAATTATTTCACTAGC
CAACGGGACAACATCTTCCGAAATGTGGAGGTTCTGATTTATGTCTTTGATGTGGAGAGCCGCGAACTGG
AAAAGGACATGCACTATTACCAATCATGCCTGGAGGCCATTCTGCAGAATTCTCCAGATGCCAAAATATT
TTGCTTGGTACACAAAATGGATCTGGTACAGGAGGATCAACGGGACCTGATTTTTAAAGAGCGAGAAGAA
GA
